>Addgene plasmid #116477 | pHAGE-PIK3CA-E542A | addgene full sequence | sequence record 242575 | Addgene NGS Result
TGGAAGGGCTAATTCACTCCCAAAGAAGACAAGATATCCTTGATCTGTGGATCTACCACACACAAGGCTA
CTTCCCTGATTAGCAGAACTACACACCAGGGCCAGGGGTCAGATATCCACTGACCTTTGGATGGTGCTAC
AAGCTAGTACCAGTTGAGCCAGATAAGGTAGAAGAGGCCAATAAAGGAGAGAACACCAGCTTGTTACACC
CTGTGAGCCTGCATGGGATGGATGACCCGGAGAGAGAAGTGTTAGAGTGGAGGTTTGACAGCCGCCTAGC
ATTTCATCACGTGGCCCGAGAGCTGCATCCGGAGTACTTCAAGAACTGCTGATATCGAGCTTGCTACAAG
GGACTTTCCGCTGGGGACTTTCCAGGGAGGCGTGGCCTGGGCGGGACTGGGGAGTGGCGAGCCCTCAGAT
CCTGCATATAAGCAGCTGCTTTTTGCCTGTACTGGGTCTCTCTGGTTAGACCAGATCTGAGCCTGGGAGC
TCTCTGGCTAACTAGGGAACCCACTGCTTAAGCCTCAATAAAGCTTGCCTTGAGTGCTTCAAGTAGTGTG
TGCCCGTCTGTTGTGTGACTCTGGTAACTAGAGATCCCTCAGACCCTTTTAGTCAGTGTGGAAAATCTCT
AGCAGTGGCGCCCGAACAGGGACTTGAAAGCGAAAGGGAAACCAGAGGAGCTCTCTCGACGCAGGACTCG
GCTTGCTGAAGCGCGCACGGCAAGAGGCGAGGGGCGGCGACTGGTGAGTACGCCAAAAATTTTGACTAGC
GGAGGCTAGAAGGAGAGAGATGGGTGCGAGAGCGTCAGTATTAAGCGGGGGAGAATTAGATCGCGATGGG
AAAAAATTCGGTTAAGGCCAGGGGGAAAGAAAAAATATAAATTAAAACATATAGTATGGGCAAGCAGGGA
GCTAGAACGATTCGCAGTTAATCCTGGCCTGTTAGAAACATCAGAAGGCTGTAGACAAATACTGGGACAG
CTACAACCATCCCTTCAGACAGGATCAGAAGAACTTAGATCATTATATAATACAGTAGCAACCCTCTATT
GTGTGCATCAAAGGATAGAGATAAAAGACACCAAGGAAGCTTTAGACAAGATAGAGGAAGAGCAAAACAA
AAGTAAGACCACCGCACAGCAAGCGGCCGGCCGCTGATCTTCAGACCTGGAGGAGGAGATATGAGGGACA
ATTGGAGAAGTGAATTATATAAATATAAAGTAGTAAAAATTGAACCATTAGGAGTAGCACCCACCAAGGC
AAAGAGAAGAGTGGTGCAGAGAGAAAAAAGAGCAGTGGGAATAGGAGCTTTGTTCCTTGGGTTCTTGGGA
GCAGCAGGAAGCACTATGGGCGCAGCGTCAATGACGCTGACGGTACAGGCCAGACAATTATTGTCTGGTA
TAGTGCAGCAGCAGAACAATTTGCTGAGGGCTATTGAGGCGCAACAGCATCTGTTGCAACTCACAGTCTG
GGGCATCAAGCAGCTCCAGGCAAGAATCCTGGCTGTGGAAAGATACCTAAAGGATCAACAGCTCCTGGGG
ATTTGGGGTTGCTCTGGAAAACTCATTTGCACCACTGCTGTGCCTTGGAATGCTAGTTGGAGTAATAAAT
CTCTGGAACAGATTTGGAATCACACGACCTGGATGGAGTGGGACAGAGAAATTAACAATTACACAAGCTT
AATACACTCCTTAATTGAAGAATCGCAAAACCAGCAAGAAAAGAATGAACAAGAATTATTGGAATTAGAT
AAATGGGCAAGTTTGTGGAATTGGTTTAACATAACAAATTGGCTGTGGTATATAAAATTATTCATAATGA
TAGTAGGAGGCTTGGTAGGTTTAAGAATAGTTTTTGCTGTACTTTCTATAGTGAATAGAGTTAGGCAGGG
ATATTCACCATTATCGTTTCAGACCCACCTCCCAACCCCGAGGGGACCCGACAGGCCCGAAGGAATAGAA
GAAGAAGGTGGAGAGAGAGACAGAGACAGATCCATTCGATTAGTGAACGGATCTCGACGGTATCGCCGAA
TTCACAAATGGCAGTATTCATCCACAATTTTAAAAGAAAAGGGGGGATTGGGGGGTACAGTGCAGGGGAA
AGAATAGTAGACATAATAGCAACAGACATACAAACTAAAGAATTACAAAAACAAATTACAAAAATTCAAA
ATTTTCGGGTTTATTACAGGGACAGCAGAGATCCAGTTTGGACTAGTCGTGAGGCTCCGGTGCCCGTCAG
TGGGCAGAGCGCACATCGCCCACAGTCCCCGAGAAGTTGGGGGGAGGGGTCGGCAATTGAACCGGTGCCT
AGAGAAGGTGGCGCGGGGTAAACTGGGAAAGTGATGTCGTGTACTGGCTCCGCCTTTTTCCCGAGGGTGG
GGGAGAACCGTATATAAGTGCAGTAGTCGCCGTGAACGTTCTTTTTCGCAACGGGTTTGCCGCCAGAACA
CAGGTAAGTGCCGTGTGTGGTTCCCGCGGGCCTGGCCTCTTTACGGGTTATGGCCCTTGCGTGCCTTGAA
TTACTTCCACCTGGCTGCAGTACGTGATTCTTGATCCCGAGCTTCGGGTTGGAAGTGGGTGGGAGAGTTC
GAGGCCTTGCGCTTAAGGAGCCCCTTCGCCTCGTGCTTGAGTTGAGGCCTGGCCTGGGCGCTGGGGCCGC
CGCGTGCGAATCTGGTGGCACCTTCGCGCCTGTCTCGCTGCTTTCGATAAGTCTCTAGCCATTTAAAATT
TTTGATGACCTGCTGCGACGCTTTTTTTCTGGCAAGATAGTCTTGTAAATGCGGGCCAAGATCTGCACAC
TGGTATTTCGGTTTTTGGGGCCGCGGGCGGCGACGGGGCCCGTGCGTCCCAGCGCACATGTTCGGCGAGG
CGGGGCCTGCGAGCGCGGCCACCGAGAATCGGACGGGGGTAGTCTCAAGCTGGCCGGCCTGCTCTGGTGC
CTGGCCTCGCGCCGCCGTGTATCGCCCCGCCCTGGGCGGCAAGGCTGGCCCGGTCGGCACCAGTTGCGTG
AGCGGAAAGATGGCCGCTTCCCGGCCCTGCTGCAGGGAGCTCAAAATGGAGGACGCGGCGCTCGGGAGAG
CGGGCGGGTGAGTCACCCACACAAAGGAAAAGGGCCTTTCCGTCCTCAGCCGTCGCTTCATGTGACTCCA
CGGAGTACCGGGCGCCGTCCAGGCACCTCGATTAGTTCTCGAGCTTTTGGAGTACGTCGTCTTTAGGTTG
GGGGGAGGGGTTTTATGCGATGGAGTTTCCCCACACTGAGTGGGTGGAGACTGAAGTTAGGCCAGCTTGG
CACTTGATGTAATTCTCCTTGGAATTTGCCCTTTTTGAGTTTGGATCTTGGTTCATTCTCAAGCCTCAGA
CAGTGGTTCAAAGTTTTTTTCTTCCATTTCAGGTGTCGTGAAGCGGCCCTGCAGATATCAACAAGTTTGT
ACAAAAAAGCAGGCACCATGCCTCCAAGACCATCATCAGGTGAACTGTGGGGCATCCACTTGATGCCCCC
AAGAATCCTAGTAGAATGTTTACTACCAAATGGAATGATAGTGACTTTAGAATGCCTCCGTGAGGCTACA
TTAATAACCATAAAGCATGAACTATTTAAAGAAGCAAGAAAATACCCCCTCCATCAACTTCTTCAAGATG
AATCTTCTTACATTTTCGTAAGTGTTACTCAAGAAGCAGAAAGGGAAGAATTTTTTGATGAAACAAGACG
ACTTTGTGACCTTCGGCTTTTTCAACCCTTTTTAAAAGTAATTGAACCAGTAGGCAACCGTGAAGAAAAG
ATCCTCAATCGAGAAATTGGTTTTGCTATCGGCATGCCAGTGTGTGAATTTGATATGGTTAAAGATCCAG
AAGTACAGGACTTCCGAAGAAATATTCTGAACGTTTGTAAAGAAGCTGTGGATCTTAGGGACCTCAATTC
ACCTCATAGTAGAGCAATGTATGTCTATCCTCCAAATGTAGAATCTTCACCAGAATTGCCAAAGCACATA
TATAATAAATTAGATAAAGGGCAAATAATAGTGGTGATCTGGGTAATAGTTTCTCCAAATAATGACAAGC
AGAAGTATACTCTGAAAATCAACCATGACTGTGTACCAGAACAAGTAATTGCTGAAGCAATCAGGAAAAA
AACTCGAAGTATGTTGCTATCCTCTGAACAACTAAAACTCTGTGTTTTAGAATATCAGGGCAAGTATATT
TTAAAAGTGTGTGGATGTGATGAATACTTCCTAGAAAAATATCCTCTGAGTCAGTATAAGTATATAAGAA
GCTGTATAATGCTTGGGAGGATGCCCAATTTGATGTTGATGGCTAAAGAAAGCCTTTATTCTCAACTGCC
AATGGACTGTTTTACAATGCCATCTTATTCCAGACGCATTTCCACAGCTACACCATATATGAATGGAGAA
ACATCTACAAAATCCCTTTGGGTTATAAATAGTGCACTCAGAATAAAAATTCTTTGTGCAACCTACGTGA
ATGTAAATATTCGAGACATTGATAAGATCTATGTTCGAACAGGTATCTACCATGGAGGAGAACCCTTATG
TGACAATGTGAACACTCAAAGAGTACCTTGTTCCAATCCCAGGTGGAATGAATGGCTGAATTATGATATA
TACATTCCTGATCTTCCTCGTGCTGCTCGACTTTGCCTTTCCATTTGCTCTGTTAAAGGCCGAAAGGGTG
CTAAAGAGGAACACTGTCCATTGGCATGGGGAAATATAAACTTGTTTGATTACACAGACACTCTAGTATC
TGGAAAAATGGCTTTGAATCTTTGGCCAGTACCTCATGGATTAGAAGATTTGCTGAACCCTATTGGTGTT
ACTGGATCAAATCCAAATAAAGAAACTCCATGCTTAGAGTTGGAGTTTGACTGGTTCAGCAGTGTGGTAA
AGTTCCCAGATATGTCAGTGATTGAAGAGCATGCCAATTGGTCTGTATCCCGAGAAGCAGGATTTAGCTA
TTCCCACGCAGGACTGAGTAACAGACTAGCTAGAGACAATGAATTAAGGGAAAATGACAAAGAACAGCTC
AAAGCAATTTCTACACGAGATCCTCTCTCTGCAATCACTGAGCAGGAGAAAGATTTTCTATGGAGTCACA
GACACTATTGTGTAACTATCCCCGAAATTCTACCCAAATTGCTTCTGTCTGTTAAATGGAATTCTAGAGA
TGAAGTAGCCCAGATGTATTGCTTGGTAAAAGATTGGCCTCCAATCAAACCTGAACAGGCTATGGAACTT
CTGGACTGTAATTACCCAGATCCTATGGTTCGAGGTTTTGCTGTTCGGTGCTTGGAAAAATATTTAACAG
ATGACAAACTTTCTCAGTATTTAATTCAGCTAGTACAGGTCCTAAAATATGAACAATATTTGGATAACTT
GCTTGTGAGATTTTTACTGAAGAAAGCATTGACTAATCAAAGGATTGGGCACTTTTTCTTTTGGCATTTA
AAATCTGAGATGCACAATAAAACAGTTAGCCAGAGGTTTGGCCTGCTTTTGGAGTCCTATTGTCGTGCAT
GTGGGATGTATTTGAAGCACCTGAATAGGCAAGTCGAGGCAATGGAAAAGCTCATTAACTTAACTGACAT
TCTCAAACAGGAGAAGAAGGATGAAACACAAAAGGTACAGATGAAGTTTTTAGTTGAGCAAATGAGGCGA
CCAGATTTCATGGATGCTCTACAGGGCTTTCTGTCTCCTCTAAACCCTGCTCATCAACTAGGAAACCTCA
GGCTTGAAGAGTGTCGAATTATGTCCTCTGCAAAAAGGCCACTGTGGTTGAATTGGGAGAACCCAGACAT
CATGTCAGAGTTACTGTTTCAGAACAATGAGATCATCTTTAAAAATGGGGATGATTTACGGCAAGATATG
CTAACACTTCAAATTATTCGTATTATGGAAAATATCTGGCAAAATCAAGGTCTTGATCTTCGAATGTTAC
CTTATGGTTGTCTGTCAATCGGTGACTGTGTGGGACTTATTGAGGTGGTGCGAAATTCTCACACTATTAT
GCAAATTCAGTGCAAAGGCGGCTTGAAAGGTGCACTGCAGTTCAACAGCCACACACTACATCAGTGGCTC
AAAGACAAGAACAAAGGAGAAATATATGATGCAGCCATTGACCTGTTTACACGTTCATGTGCTGGATACT
GTGTAGCTACCTTCATTTTGGGAATTGGAGATCGTCACAATAGTAACATCATGGTGAAAGACGATGGACA
ACTGTTTCATATAGATTTTGGACACTTTTTGGATCACAAGAAGAAAAAATTTGGTTATAAACGAGAACGT
GTGCCATTTGTTTTGACACAGGATTTCTTAATAGTGATTAGTAAAGGAGCCCAAGAATGCACAAAGACAA
GAGAATTTGAGAGGTTTCAGGAGATGTGTTACAAGGCTTATCTAGCTATTCGACAGCATGCCAATCTCTT
CATAAATCTTTTCTCAATGATGCTTGGCTCTGGAATGCCAGAACTACAATCTTTTGATGACATTGCATAC
ATTCGAAAGACCCTAGCCTTAGATAAAACTGAGCAAGAGGCTTTGGAGTATTTCATGAAACAAATGAATG
ATGCACATCATGGTGGCTGGACAACAAAAATGGATTGGATCTTCCACACAATTAAACAGCATGCATTGAA
CTAGAACCCAGCTTTCTTGTACAAAGTGGTGATATCCAATTAACCCTCACTAAAGGAATTAGAAGTAAGT
AGAGTTTAAGCCCTATAGTGAGTCGTATTACCACCCAACTTTTCTATACAAAGTGGTTGATATCCAGCAC
AGTGGCGGCCGCTCGAGTCTAGAGGGCCCGCGGTTCGAAGGTAAGCCTATCCCTAACCCTCTCCTCGGTC
TCGATTCTACGCGTACCGGTTAGTAATGAGATCCCTCCCCCCCCCCTAACGTTACTGGCCGAAGCCGCTT
GGAATAAGGCCGGTGTGCGTTTGTCTATATGTTATTTTCCACCATATTGCCGTCTTTTGGCAATGTGAGG
GCCCGGAAACCTGGCCCTGTCTTCTTGACGAGCATTCCTAGGGGTCTTTCCCCTCTCGCCAAAGGAATGC
AAGGTCTGTTGAATGTCGTGAAGGAAGCAGTTCCTCTGGAAGCTTCTTGAAGACAAACAACGTCTGTAGC
GACCCTTTGCAGGCAGCGGAACCCCCCACCTGGCGACAGGTGCCTCTGCGGCCAAAAGCCACGTGTATAA
GATACACCTGCAAAGGCGGCACAACCCCAGTGCCACGTTGTGAGTTGGATAGTTGTGGAAAGAGTCAAAT
GGCTCTCCTCAAGCGTATTCAACAAGGGGCTGAAGGATGCCCAGAAGGTACCCCATTGTATGGGATCTGA
TCTGGGGCCTCGGTGCACATGCTTTACATGTGTTTAGTCGAGGTTAAAAAAACGTCTAGGCCCCCCGAAC
CACGGGGACGTGGTTTTCCTTTGAAAAACACGATGATAATATGGCCACACATATGACCGAGTACAAGCCC
ACGGTGCGCCTCGCCACCCGCGACGACGTCCCCAGGGCCGTACGCACCCTCGCCGCCGCGTTCGCCGACT
ACCCCGCCACGCGCCACACCGTCGATCCGGACCGCCACATCGAGCGGGTCACCGAGCTGCAAGAACTCTT
CCTCACGCGCGTCGGGCTCGACATCGGCAAGGTGTGGGTCGCGGACGACGGCGCCGCGGTGGCGGTCTGG
ACCACGCCGGAGAGCGTCGAAGCGGGGGCGGTGTTCGCCGAGATCGGCCCGCGCATGGCCGAGTTGAGCG
GTTCCCGGCTGGCCGCGCAGCAACAGATGGAAGGCCTCCTGGCGCCGCACCGGCCCAAGGAGCCCGCGTG
GTTCCTGGCCACCGTCGGCGTCTCGCCCGACCACCAGGGCAAGGGTCTGGGCAGCGCCGTCGTGCTCCCC
GGAGTGGAGGCGGCCGAGCGCGCCGGGGTGCCCGCCTTCCTGGAGACCTCCGCGCCCCGCAACCTCCCCT
TCTACGAGCGGCTCGGCTTCACCGTCACCGCCGACGTCGAGGTGCCCGAAGGACCGCGCACCTGGTGCAT
GACCCGCAAGCCCGGTGCCTAAATCGATAGATCCTAATCAACCTCTGGATTACAAAATTTGTGAAAGATT
GACTGGTATTCTTAACTATGTTGCTCCTTTTACGCTATGTGGATACGCTGCTTTAATGCCTTTGTATCAT
GCTATTGCTTCCCGTATGGCTTTCATTTTCTCCTCCTTGTATAAATCCTGGTTGCTGTCTCTTTATGAGG
AGTTGTGGCCCGTTGTCAGGCAACGTGGCGTGGTGTGCACTGTGTTTGCTGACGCAACCCCCACTGGTTG
GGGCATTGCCACCACCTGTCAGCTCCTTTCCGGGACTTTCGCTTTCCCCCTCCCTATTGCCACGGCGGAA
CTCATCGCCGCCTGCCTTGCCCGCTGCTGGACAGGGGCTCGGCTGTTGGGCACTGACAATTCCGTGGTGT
TGTCGGGGAAATCATCGTCCTTTCCTTGGCTGCTCGCCTGTGTTGCCACCTGGATTCTGCGCGGGACGTC
CTTCTGCTACGTCCCTTCGGCCCTCAATCCAGCGGACCTTCCTTCCCGCGGCCTGCTGCCGGCTCTGCGG
CCTCTTCCGCGTCTTCGCCTTCGCCCTCAGACGAGTCGGATCTCCCTTTGGGCCGCCTCCCCGCCTGAGA
TCCTTTAAGACCAATGACTTACAAGGCAGCTGTAGATCTTAGCCACTTTTTAAAAGAAAAGGGGGGACTG
GAAGGGCTAATTCACTCCCAACGAAGACAAGATCTGCTTTTTGCTTGTACTGGGTCTCTCTGGTTAGACC
AGATCTGAGCCTGGGAGCTCTCTGGCTAACTAGGGAACCCACTGCTTAAGCCTCAATAAAGCTTGCCTTG
AGTGCTTCAAGTAGTGTGTGCCCGTCTGTTGTGTGACTCTGGTAACTAGAGATCCCTCAGACCCTTTTAG
TCAGTGTGGAAAATCTCTAGCAGTAGTAGTTCATGTCATCTTATTATTCAGTATTTATAACTTGCAAAGA
AATGAATATCAGAGAGTGAGAGGCCCGGGTTAATTAAGGAAAGGGCTAGATCATTCTTGAAGACGAAAGG
GCCTCGTGATACGCCTATTTTTATAGGTTAATGTCATGATAATAATGGTTTCTTAGACGTCAGGTGGCAC
TTTTCGGGGAAATGTGCGCGGAACCCCTATTTGTTTATTTTTCTAAATACATTCAAATATGTATCCGCTC
ATGAGACAATAACCCTGATAAATGCTTCAATAATATTGAAAAAGGAAGAGTATGAGTATTCAACATTTCC
GTGTCGCCCTTATTCCCTTTTTTGCGGCATTTTGCCTTCCTGTTTTTGCTCACCCAGAAACGCTGGTGAA
AGTAAAAGATGCTGAAGATCAGTTGGGTGCACGAGTGGGTTACATCGAACTGGATCTCAACAGCGGTAAG
ATCCTTGAGAGTTTTCGCCCCGAAGAACGTTTTCCAATGATGAGCACTTTTAAAGTTCTGCTATGTGGCG
CGGTATTATCCCGTGTTGACGCCGGGCAAGAGCAACTCGGTCGCCGCATACACTATTCTCAGAATGACTT
GGTTGAGTACTCACCAGTCACAGAAAAGCATCTTACGGATGGCATGACAGTAAGAGAATTATGCAGTGCT
GCCATAACCATGAGTGATAACACTGCGGCCAACTTACTTCTGACAACGATCGGAGGACCGAAGGAGCTAA
CCGCTTTTTTGCACAACATGGGGGATCATGTAACTCGCCTTGATCGTTGGGAACCGGAGCTGAATGAAGC
CATACCAAACGACGAGCGTGACACCACGATGCCTGTAGCAATGGCAACAACGTTGCGCAAACTATTAACT
GGCGAACTACTTACTCTAGCTTCCCGGCAACAATTAATAGACTGGATGGAGGCGGATAAAGTTGCAGGAC
CACTTCTGCGCTCGGCCCTTCCGGCTGGCTGGTTTATTGCTGATAAATCTGGAGCCGGTGAGCGTGGGTC
TCGCGGTATCATTGCAGCACTGGGGCCAGATGGTAAGCCCTCCCGTATCGTAGTTATCTACACGACGGGG
AGTCAGGCAACTATGGATGAACGAAATAGACAGATCGCTGAGATAGGTGCCTCACTGATTAAGCATTGGT
AACTGTCAGACCAAGTTTACTCATATATACTTTAGATTGATTTAAAACTTCATTTTTAATTTAAAAGGAT
CTAGGTGAAGATCCTTTTTGATAATCTCATGACCAAAATCCCTTAACGTGAGTTTTCGTTCCACTGAGCG
TCAGACCCCGTAGAAAAGATCAAAGGATCTTCTTGAGATCCTTTTTTTCTGCGCGTAATCTGCTGCTTGC
AAACAAAAAAACCACCGCTACCAGCGGTGGTTTGTTTGCCGGATCAAGAGCTACCAACTCTTTTTCCGAA
GGTAACTGGCTTCAGCAGAGCGCAGATACCAAATACTGTTCTTCTAGTGTAGCCGTAGTTAGGCCACCAC
TTCAAGAACTCTGTAGCACCGCCTACATACCTCGCTCTGCTAATCCTGTTACCAGTGGCTGCTGCCAGTG
GCGATAAGTCGTGTCTTACCGGGTTGGACTCAAGACGATAGTTACCGGATAAGGCGCAGCGGTCGGGCTG
AACGGGGGGTTCGTGCACACAGCCCAGCTTGGAGCGAACGACCTACACCGAACTGAGATACCTACAGCGT
GAGCTATGAGAAAGCGCCACGCTTCCCGAAGGGAGAAAGGCGGACAGGTATCCGGTAAGCGGCAGGGTCG
GAACAGGAGAGCGCACGAGGGAGCTTCCAGGGGGAAACGCCTGGTATCTTTATAGTCCTGTCGGGTTTCG
CCACCTCTGACTTGAGCGTCGATTTTTGTGATGCTCGTCAGGGGGGCGGAGCCTATGGAAAAACGCCAGC
AACGCGGCCTTTTTACGGTTCCTGGCCTTTTGCTGGCCTTTTGCTCACATGTTCTTTCCTGCGTTATCCC
CTGATTCTGTGGATAACCGTATTACCGCCTTTGAGTGAGCTGATACCGCTCGCCGCAGCCGAACGACCGA
GCGCAGCGAGTCAGTGAGCGAGGAAGCGGAAGAGCGCCCAATACGCAAACCGCCTCTCCCCGCGCGTTGG
CCGATTCATTAATGCAGCAAGCTCATGGCTGACTAATTTTTTTTATTTATGCAGAGGCCGAGGCCGCCTC
GGCCTCTGAGCTATTCCAGAAGTAGTGAGGAGGCTTTTTTGGAGGCCTAGGCTTTTGCAAAAAGCTCCCC
GTGGCACGACAGGTTTCCCGACTGGAAAGCGGGCAGTGAGCGCAACGCAATTAATGTGAGTTAGCTCACT
CATTAGGCACCCCAGGCTTTACACTTTATGCTTCCGGCTCGTATGTTGTGTGGAATTGTGAGCGGATAAC
AATTTCACACAGGAAACAGCTATGACATGATTACGAATTTCACAAATAAAGCATTTTTTTCACTGCATTC
TAGTTGTGGTTTGTCCAAACTCATCAATGTATCTTATCATGTCTGGATCAACTGGATAACTCAAGCTAAC
CAAAATCATCCCAAACTTCCCACCCCATACCCTATTACCACTGCCAATTACCTGTGGTTTCATTTACTCT
AAACCTGTGATTCCTCTGAATTATTTTCATTTTAAAGAAATTGTATTTGTTAAATATGTACTACAAACTT
AGTAGT
Features (pLannotate 1.2.2; 30 found; start..end, strand, type, name):
    377..634     +  LTR            5' LTR (truncated): truncated 5' long terminal repeat (LTR) from HIV-1
    681..806     +  misc_feature   HIV-1 Ψ: packaging signal of human immunodeficiency virus type 1
    790..1128    +  CDS            HIV-1 gag (fragment): gag protein from human immunodeficiency virus 1; gag
   1303..1536    +  misc_feature   RRE: The Rev response element (RRE) of HIV-1 allows for Rev-dependent mRNA export from the nucleus to the cytoplasm.
   1913..2013    +  CDS            Rev (fragment): human immunodeficiency virus 1 (HIV-1) Rev protein; rev; enhances nuclear export of unspliced and incompletely spliced viral mRNAs
   2058..2175    +  misc_feature   cPPT/CTS: central polypurine tract and central termination sequence of HIV-1
   2223..3401    +  promoter       EF-1α promoter: strong constitutive promoter for human elongation factor EF-1α
   3422..3442    +  protein_bind   attB1: mutant version of attB; core recombination site for the Gateway® BP reaction BP Clonase™
   3448..6651    +  CDS            PIK3CA: PK3CA_HUMAN - Experimental evidence at protein level: Swiss-Prot protein existence level 1. Phosphoinositide-3-kinase (PI3K) phosphorylates phosphatidylinositol (PI) and its phosphorylated derivatives at position 3 of the inositol ring to produce 3-phosphoinositides (PubMed:15135396, PubMed:23936502, PubMed:28676499). Uses ATP and PtdIns(4,5)P2 (phosphatidylinositol 4,5-bisphosphate) to generate phosphatidylinositol 3,4,5-trisphosphate (PIP3) (PubMed:15135396, PubMed:28676499). PIP3 plays a key role by recruiting PH domain- containing proteins to the membrane, including AKT1 and PDPK1, activat
   6656..6680    -  protein_bind   attB2: mutant version of attB; recombination site for the Gateway® BP reaction BP Clonase™
   6688..6706    +  promoter       T3 promoter: promoter for bacteriophage T3 RNA polymerase
   6732..6750    -  promoter       T7 promoter: promoter for bacteriophage T7 RNA polymerase
   6756..6774    -  protein_bind   attB4 (fragment): mutant version of attB; core recombination site for the Gateway® BP reaction BP Clonase™
   6830..6871    +  CDS            V5 tag: epitope tag from simian virus 5
   6997..7459    +  misc_feature   IRES: internal ribosome entry site (IRES) of the encephalomyocarditis virus (EMCV)
   7473..8070    +  CDS            PuroR (fragment): puromycin N-acetyltransferase; pac from Streptomyces; confers resistance to puromycin
   8086..8674    +  misc_feature   WPRE: woodchuck hepatitis virus posttranscriptional regulatory element
   8682..8747    +  CDS            nef (fragment): NEF_HV1Z2 - Experimental evidence at protein level: Swiss-Prot protein existence level 1. Extracellular Nef protein targets CD4(+) T-lymphocytes for apoptosis by interacting with CXCR4 surface receptors. From Human immunodeficiency virus type 1 group M subtype D (isolate Z2/CDC-Z34) (HIV-1).
   8749..8982    +  LTR            3' LTR (ΔU3): self-inactivating 3' long terminal repeat (LTR) from HIV-1
   9187..9291    +  promoter       AmpR promoter: bla
   9292..10152   +  CDS            AmpR: β-lactamase; bla; confers resistance to ampicillin, carbenicillin, and related antibiotics
  10323..10911   +  rep_origin     ori: high-copy-number ColE1/pMB1/pBR322/pUC origin of replication
  11094..11148   +  CDS            lacI (fragment): lac repressor; lacI; The lac repressor binds to the lac operator to inhibit transcription in E. coli. This inhibition can be relieved by adding lactose or isopropyl-β-D-thiogalactopyranoside (IPTG).
  11154..11247   +  rep_origin     SV40 ori (fragment): SV40 origin of replication
  11272..11309   +  CDS            lacI (fragment): lac repressor; lacI; The lac repressor binds to the lac operator to inhibit transcription in E. coli. This inhibition can be relieved by adding lactose or isopropyl-β-D-thiogalactopyranoside (IPTG).
  11322..11343   +  protein_bind   CAP binding site: CAP binding activates transcription in the presence of cAMP. E. coli catabolite activator protein
  11358..11388   +  promoter       lac promoter: promoter for the E. coli lac operon
  11392..11414   +  protein_bind   lac operator (fragment): The lac repressor binds to the lac operator to inhibit transcription in E. coli. This inhibition can be relieved by adding lactose or isopropyl-β-D-thiogalactopyranoside (IPTG). lac repressor encoded by lacI
  11446..11529   +  polyA_signal   SV40 poly(A) signal (fragment): SV40 polyadenylation signal
  11696..329     +  CDS            nef (fragment) (across the origin): NEF_HV1BR - Experimental evidence at protein level: Swiss-Prot protein existence level 1. Extracellular Nef protein targets CD4(+) T-lymphocytes for apoptosis by interacting with CXCR4 surface receptors (PubMed:14990729). From Human immunodeficiency virus type 1 group M subtype B (isolate BRU/LAI) (HIV-1).
