[The description below was written by a language model from this plasmid's Addgene catalogue record and pLannotate feature annotations shown in this document.]
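Description:
pHAGE-PIK3CA-E542A is an HIV-1-derived lentiviral expression plasmid built on the pHAGE backbone, carrying human PIK3CA (the p110-alpha catalytic subunit of phosphoinositide 3-kinase) with an E542A substitution. It is propagated in E. coli through a high-copy ColE1/pUC-type origin and selected with ampicillin via the bla gene. The sequenced record is about 11.7 kb. The viral portion runs from a truncated 5' LTR through the Ψ packaging signal, a gag fragment, the Rev response element and the cPPT/CTS, and ends in a U3-deleted 3' LTR. This is the layout of a self-inactivating transfer vector, which relies on packaging functions supplied in trans and whose integrated provirus lacks LTR promoter activity.

Between the LTRs, the constitutive human EF-1α promoter drives the PIK3CA open reading frame. The ORF is flanked by attB1 and attB2 sites, consistent with the Gateway cloning recorded for the insert. Downstream lie short T3 and T7 promoter sequences, an attB4 fragment and a V5 epitope tag. The record does not state whether the V5 tag is translated in frame with PIK3CA, so tagging should not be assumed. An EMCV IRES followed by a puromycin N-acetyltransferase gene places drug resistance on the same transcript, so transduced mammalian cells can be selected with puromycin. A WPRE ahead of the 3' LTR enhances transcript stability and expression. Small lac, SV40 and nef fragments elsewhere appear to be backbone remnants.

The stated purpose is lentiviral expression of the PIK3CA E542A variant. The plasmid comes from a study on the systematic functional annotation of somatic mutations in cancer, which suggests stable expression of the mutant in cell models to assess its effect.
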