Addgene plasmid #116477: pHAGE-PIK3CA-E542A
Purpose: Lentiviral expression of PIK3CA E542A
Depositing lab: Gordon Mills & Kenneth Scott. Depositing organization: Baylor College of Medicine. Publication: Systematic Functional Annotation of Somatic Mutations in Cancer. Ng PK, Li J, Jeong KJ, Shao S, Chen H, Tsang YH, Sengupta S, Wang Z, Bhavana VH, Tran R, Soewito S, Minussi DC, Moreno D, Kong K, Dogruluk T, Lu H, Gao J, Tokheim C, Zhou DC, Johnson AM, Zeng J, Ip CKM, Ju Z, Wester M, Yu S, Li Y, Vellano CP, Schultz N, Karchin R, Ding L, Lu Y, Cheung LWT, Chen K, Shaw KR, Meric-Bernstam F, Scott KL, Yi S, Sahni N, Liang H, Mills GB. Cancer Cell. 2018 Mar 12;33(3):450-462.e10. doi: 10.1016/j.ccell.2018.01.021. PubMed 29533785.
Backbone
  Vector backbone: pHAGE
  Vector type: Lentiviral
Growth in bacteria
  Bacterial resistance: Ampicillin, 100 μg/mL
  Growth temperature: 37°C
  Growth strain: Stbl3
  Copy number: High Copy
Gene/Insert
  Gene/Insert name: PIK3CA
  Species: H. sapiens (human)
  Mutation: E542A
  Entrez Gene: PIK3CA (a.k.a. CCM4, CLAPO, CLOVE, CWS5, HMH, MCAP, MCM, MCMTC, PI3K, PI3K-alpha, p110-alpha)
  Cloning method: Gateway Cloning
Terms and licenses: Academic/Nonprofit Terms; Industry Terms: Not Available to Industry
How to cite: pHAGE-PIK3CA-E542A was a gift from Gordon Mills & Kenneth Scott (Addgene plasmid # 116477 ; http://n2t.net/addgene:116477 ; RRID:Addgene_116477)
