>Addgene plasmid #116477 | pHAGE-PIK3CA-E542A | depositor partial sequence | sequence record 219351 | insert
ATGCCTCCACGACCATCATCAGGTGAACTGTGGGGCATCCACTTGATGCCCCCAAGAATCCTAGTAGAAT
GTTTACTACCAAATGGAATGATAGTGACTTTAGAATGCCTCCGTGAGGCTACATTAATAACCATAAAGCA
TGAACTATTTAAAGAAGCAAGAAAATACCCCCTCCATCAACTTCTTCAAGATGAATCTTCTTACATTTTC
GTAAGTGTTACTCAAGAAGCAGAAAGGGAAGAATTTTTTGATGAAACAAGACGACTTTGTGACCTTCGGC
TTTTTCAACCCTTTTTAAAAGTAATTGAACCAGTAGGCAACCGTGAAGAAAAGATCCTCAATCGAGAAAT
TGGTTTTGCTATCGGCATGCCAGTGTGTGAATTTGATATGGTTAAAGATCCAGAAGTACAGGACTTCCGA
AGAAATATTCTGAACGTTTGTAAAGAAGCTGTGGATCTTAGGGACCTCAATTCACCTCATAGTAGAGCAA
TGTATGTCTATCCTCCAAATGTAGAATCTTCACCAGAATTGCCAAAGCACATATATAATAAATTAGATAA
AGGGCAAATAATAGTGGTGATCTGGGTAATAGTTTCTCCAAATAATGACAAGCAGAAGTATACTCTGAAA
ATCAACCATGACTGTGTACCAGAACAAGTAATTGCTGAAGCAATCAGGAAAAAAACTCGAAGTATGTTGC
TATCCTCTGAACAACTAAAACTCTGTGTTTTAGAATATCAGGGCAAGTATATTTTAAAAGTGTGTGGATG
TGATGAATACTTCCTAGAAAAATATCCTCTGAGTCAGTATAAGTATATAAGAAGCTGTATAATGCTTGGG
AGGATGCCCAATTTGATGTTGATGGCTAAAGAAAGCCTTTATTCTCAACTGCCAATGGACTGTTTTACAA
TGCCATCTTATTCCAGACGCATTTCCACAGCTACACCATATATGAATGGAGAAACATCTACAAAATCCCT
TTGGGTTATAAATAGTGCACTCAGAATAAAAATTCTTTGTGCAACCTACGTGAATGTAAATATTCGAGAC
ATTGATAAGATCTATGTTCGAACAGGTATCTACCATGGAGGAGAACCCTTATGTGACAATGTGAACACTC
AAAGAGTACCTTGTTCCAATCCCAGGTGGAATGAATGGCTGAATTATGATATATACATTCCTGATCTTCC
TCGTGCTGCTCGACTTTGCCTTTCCATTTGCTCTGTTAAAGGCCGAAAGGGTGCTAAAGAGGAACACTGT
CCATTGGCATGGGGAAATATAAACTTGTTTGATTACACAGACACTCTAGTATCTGGAAAAATGGCTTTGA
ATCTTTGGCCAGTACCTCATGGATTAGAAGATTTGCTGAACCCTATTGGTGTTACTGGATCAAATCCAAA
TAAAGAAACTCCATGCTTAGAGTTGGAGTTTGACTGGTTCAGCAGTGTGGTAAAGTTCCCAGATATGTCA
GTGATTGAAGAGCATGCCAATTGGTCTGTATCCCGAGAAGCAGGATTTAGCTATTCCCACGCAGGACTGA
GTAACAGACTAGCTAGAGACAATGAATTAAGGGAAAATGACAAAGAACAGCTCAAAGCAATTTCTACACG
AGATCCTCTCTCTGCAATCACTGAGCAGGAGAAAGATTTTCTATGGAGTCACAGACACTATTGTGTAACT
ATCCCCGAAATTCTACCCAAATTGCTTCTGTCTGTTAAATGGAATTCTAGAGATGAAGTAGCCCAGATGT
ATTGCTTGGTAAAAGATTGGCCTCCAATCAAACCTGAACAGGCTATGGAACTTCTGGACTGTAATTACCC
AGATCCTATGGTTCGAGGTTTTGCTGTTCGGTGCTTGGAAAAATATTTAACAGATGACAAACTTTCTCAG
TATTTAATTCAGCTAGTACAGGTCCTAAAATATGAACAATATTTGGATAACTTGCTTGTGAGATTTTTAC
TGAAGAAAGCATTGACTAATCAAAGGATTGGGCACTTTTTCTTTTGGCATTTAAAATCTGAGATGCACAA
TAAAACAGTTAGCCAGAGGTTTGGCCTGCTTTTGGAGTCCTATTGTCGTGCATGTGGGATGTATTTGAAG
CACCTGAATAGGCAAGTCGAGGCAATGGAAAAGCTCATTAACTTAACTGACATTCTCAAACAGGAGAAGA
AGGATGAAACACAAAAGGTACAGATGAAGTTTTTAGTTGAGCAAATGAGGCGACCAGATTTCATGGATGC
TCTACAGGGCTTTCTGTCTCCTCTAAACCCTGCTCATCAACTAGGAAACCTCAGGCTTGAAGAGTGTCGA
ATTATGTCCTCTGCAAAAAGGCCACTGTGGTTGAATTGGGAGAACCCAGACATCATGTCAGAGTTACTGT
TTCAGAACAATGAGATCATCTTTAAAAATGGGGATGATTTACGGCAAGATATGCTAACACTTCAAATTAT
TCGTATTATGGAAAATATCTGGCAAAATCAAGGTCTTGATCTTCGAATGTTACCTTATGGTTGTCTGTCA
ATCGGTGACTGTGTGGGACTTATTGAGGTGGTGCGAAATTCTCACACTATTATGCAAATTCAGTGCAAAG
GCGGCTTGAAAGGTGCACTGCAGTTCAACAGCCACACACTACATCAGTGGCTCAAAGACAAGAACAAAGG
AGAAATATATGATGCAGCCATTGACCTGTTTACACGTTCATGTGCTGGATACTGTGTAGCTACCTTCATT
TTGGGAATTGGAGATCGTCACAATAGTAACATCATGGTGAAAGACGATGGACAACTGTTTCATATAGATT
TTGGACACTTTTTGGATCACAAGAAGAAAAAATTTGGTTATAAACGAGAACGTGTGCCATTTGTTTTGAC
ACAGGATTTCTTAATAGTGATTAGTAAAGGAGCCCAAGAATGCACAAAGACAAGAGAATTTGAGAGGTTT
CAGGAGATGTGTTACAAGGCTTATCTAGCTATTCGACAGCATGCCAATCTCTTCATAAATCTTTTCTCAA
TGATGCTTGGCTCTGGAATGCCAGAACTACAATCTTTTGATGACATTGCATACATTCGAAAGACCCTAGC
CTTAGATAAAACTGAGCAAGAGGCTTTGGAGTATTTCATGAAACAAATGAATGATGCACATCATGGTGGC
TGGACAACAAAAATGGATTGGATCTTCCACACAATTAAACAGCATGCATTGAACTGA
